>Addgene plasmid #109192 | pGS-FCER1G-1 | depositor full sequence | sequence record 205912 | Plasmid sequence partially verified by sequencing
CGATACTAGTATACGGACCTTTAATTCAACCCAACACAATATATTATAGTTAAATAAGAATTATTATCAA
ATCATTTGTATATTAATTAAAATACTATACTGTAAATTACATTTTATTTACAATCACTCGACGAAGACTT
GATCACCCGGGATCTCGAGATGATCCCCGCTGTGGTTCTTCTGCTTCTCCTCTTGGTTGAGCAGGCTGCT
GCTCTCGGAGAACCACAACTCTGTTACATCCTGGACGCGATCTTGTTTCTGTACGGTATCGTGCTCACCC
TGCTGTACTGTCGTCTTAAAATTCAAGTTCGCAAGGCAGCCATTACCAGTTATGAGAAAAGCGACGGTGT
CTATACCGGCCTCTCCACGCGTAACCAGGAGACTTACGAGACTCTGAAACATGAAAAGCCCCCCCAATAA
GGTACCGGGAGATGGGGGAGGCTAACTGAAACACGGAAGGAGACAATACCGGAAGGAACCCGCGCTATGA
CGGCAATAAAAAGACAGAATAAAACGCACGGGTGTTGGGTCGTTTGTTCATAAACGCGGGGTTCGGTCCC
AGGGCTGGCACTCTGTCGATACCCCACCGAGACCCCATTGGGACCAATACGCCCGCGTTTCTTCCTTTTC
CCCACCCCAACCCCCAAGTTCGGGTGAAGGCCCAGGGCTCGCAGCCAACGTCGGGGCGGCAAGCCCTGCC
ATAGCCACTACGGGTACGTTTAAACCCATGTGCCTGGCAGATAACTTCGTATAATGTATGCTATACGAAG
TTATGGTACGTACTAAGCTCTCATGTTTCACGTACTAAGCTCTCATGTTTAACGTACTAAGCTCTCATGT
TTAACGAACTAAACCCTCATGGCTAACGTACTAAGCTCTCATGGCTAACGTACTAAGCTCTCATGTTTCA
CGTACTAAGCTCTCATGTTTGAACAATAAAATTAATATAAATCAGCAACTTAAATAGCCTCTAAGGTTTT
AAGTTTTATAAGAAAAAAAAGAATATATAAGGCTTTTAAAGCTTTTAAGGTTTAACGGTTGTGGACAACA
AGCCAGGGATGTAACGCACTGAGAAGCCCTTAGAGCCTCTCAAAGCAATTTTGAGTGACACAGGAACACT
TAACGGCTGACATAATTCAGCTTCACGCTGCCGCAAGCACTCAGGGCGCAAGGGCTGCTAAAGGAAGCGG
AACACGTAGAAAGCCAGTCCGCAGAAACGGTGCTGACCCCGGATGAATGTCAGCTGGGAGGCAGAATAAA
TGATCATATCGTCAATTATTACCTCCACGGGGAGAGCCTGAGCAAACTGGCCTCAGGCATTTGAGAAGCA
CACGGTCACACTGCTTCCGGTAGTCAATAAACCGGTAAGTAGCGTATGCGCTCACGCAACTGGTCCAGAA
CCTTGACCGAACGCAGCGGTGGTAACGGCGCAGTGGCGGTTTTCATGGCTTGTTATGACTGTTTTTTTGG
GGTACAGTCTATGCCTCGGGCATCCAAGCAGCAAGCGCGTTACGCCGTGGGTCGATGTTTGATGTTATGG
AGCAGCAACGATGTTACGCAGCAGGGCAGTCGCCCTAAAACAAAGTTAAACATCATGAGGGAAGCGGTGA
TCGCCGAAGTATCGACTCAACTATCAGAGGTAGTTGGCGTCATCGAGCGCCATCTCGAACCGACGTTGCT
GGCCGTACATTTGTACGGCTCCGCAGTGGATGGCGGCCTGAAGCCACACAGTGATATTGATTTGCTGGTT
ACGGTGACCGTAAGGCTTGATGAAACAACGCGGCGAGCTTTGATCAACGACCTTTTGGAAACTTCGGCTT
CCCCTGGAGAGAGCGAGATTCTCCGCGCTGTAGAAGTCACCATTGTTGTGCACGACGACATCATTCCGTG
GCGTTATCCAGCTAAGCGCGAACTGCAATTTGGAGAATGGCAGCGCAATGACATTCTTGCAGGTATCTTC
GAGCCAGCCACGATCGACATTGATCTGGCTATCTTGCTGACAAAAGCAAGAGAACATAGCGTTGCCTTGG
TAGGTCCAGCGGCGGAGGAACTCTTTGATCCGGTTCCTGAACAGGATCTATTTGAGGCGCTAAATGAAAC
CTTAACGCTATGGAACTCGCCGCCCGACTGGGCTGGCGATGAGCGAAATGTAGTGCTTACGTTGTCCCGC
ATTTGGTACAGCGCAGTAACCGGCAAAATCGCGCCGAAGGATGTCGCTGCCGACTGGGCAATGGAGCGCC
TGCCGGCCCAGTATCAGCCCGTCATACTTGAAGCTAGACAGGCTTATCTTGGACAAGAAGAAGATCGCTT
GGCCTCGCGCGCAGATCAGTTGGAAGAATTTGTCCACTACGTGAAAGGCGAGATCACCAAGGTAGTCGGC
AAATAATGTCTAACAATTCGTTCAAGCCGACGGATCTATGTCGGGTGCGGAGAAAGAGGTAATGAAATGG
CACCTAGGTAT
Features (pLannotate 1.2.2; 9 found; start..end, strand, type, name):
     16..125     +  promoter       p10 promoter: baculovirus promoter for expression in insect cells
    160..417     +  CDS            FCER1G: FCERG_HUMAN - Experimental evidence at protein level: Swiss-Prot protein existence level 1. Adapter protein containing an immunoreceptor tyrosine-based activation motif (ITAM) that transduces activation signals from various immunoreceptors. As a component of the high-affinity immunoglobulin E (IgE) receptor, mediates allergic inflammatory signaling in mast cells. As a constitutive component of interleukin-3 receptor complex, selectively mediates interleukin 4/IL4 production by basophils, priming T-cells toward effector T-helper 2 subset. Associates with pattern recognition receptors CLEC4D and
    491..539     +  polyA_signal   HSV TK poly(A) signal: herpes simplex virus thymidine kinase polyadenylation signal (Cole and Stacy, 1985)
    741..774     -  protein_bind   loxP: Cre-mediated recombination occurs in the 8-bp core sequence (GCATACAT). Cre recombinase
    776..1132    +  rep_origin     R6K γ ori: γ replication origin from E. coli plasmid R6K; requires the R6K initiator protein pi for replication
   1139..1252    +  CDS            tnpA (fragment): TN5P_ECOLX - Also known as tnp. Experimental evidence at protein level: Swiss-Prot protein existence level 1. Mediates transposition of transposon Tn5 by a 'cut and paste' mechanism. First, the monomeric transposase binds the 19 bp inverted DNA repeats flanking the transposon. Then, dimerization of the DNA- bound transposase creates a synaptic DNA complex. After nicking of the first DNA strand, excision of the transposon proceeds through a series of intermediates. The transposase then mediates the insertion of the transposon at a new site by strand transfer. The activity of the wild- type tran
   1366..1446    -  CDS            int (fragment): INT2_ECOLX - Protein inferred from homology: Swiss-Prot protein existence level 3. Putative integrase believed to be involved in the insertion of antibiotic resistance genes into plasmids and transposons. From Escherichia coli.
   1532..1588    +  CDS            GmR (fragment): gentamycin acetyltransferase; aacC1; confers resistance to gentamycin
   1595..2386    +  CDS            SmR: aminoglycoside adenylyltransferase (Murphy, 1985); aadA; confers resistance to spectinomycin and streptomycin
