>Addgene plasmid #109192 | pGS-FCER1G-1 | addgene full sequence | sequence record 233796 | Addgene NGS Result
CGATACTAGTATACGGACCTTTAATTCAACCCAACACAATATATTATAGTTAAATAAGAATTATTATCAA
ATCATTTGTATATTAATTAAAATACTATACTGTAAATTACATTTTATTTACAATCACTCGACGAAGACTT
GATCACCCGGGATCTCGAGATGATCCCCGCTGTGGTTCTTCTGCTTCTCCTCTTGGTTGAGCAGGCTGCT
GCTCTCGGAGAACCACAACTCTGTTACATCCTGGACGCGATCTTGTTTCTGTACGGTATCGTGCTCACCC
TGCTGTACTGTCGTCTTAAAATTCAAGTTCGCAAGGCAGCCATTACCAGTTATGAGAAAAGCGACGGTGT
CTATACCGGCCTCTCCACGCGTAACCAGGAGACTTACGAGACTCTGAAACATGAAAAGCCCCCCCAATAA
GGTACCGGGAGATGGGGGAGGCTAACTGAAACACGGAAGGAGACAATACCGGAAGGAACCCGCGCTATGA
CGGCAATAAAAAGACAGAATAAAACGCACGGGTGTTGGGTCGTTTGTTCATAAACGCGGGGTTCGGTCCC
AGGGCTGGCACTCTGTCGATACCCCACCGAGACCCCATTGGGACCAATACGCCCGCGTTTCTTCCTTTTC
CCCACCCCAACCCCCAAGTTCGGGTGAAGGCCCAGGGCTCGCAGCCAACGTCGGGGCGGCAAGCCCTGCC
ATAGCCACTACGGGTACGTTTAAACCCATGTGCCTGGCAGATAACTTCGTATAATGTATGCTATACGAAG
TTATGGTACGTACTAAGCTCTCATGTTTCACGTACTAAGCTCTCATGTTTAACGTACTAAGCTCTCATGT
TTAACGAACTAAACCCTCATGGCTAACGTACTAAGCTCTCATGGCTAACGTACTAAGCTCTCATGTTTCA
CGTACTAAGCTCTCATGTTTGAACAATAAAATTAATATAAATCAGCAACTTAAATAGCCTCTAAGGTTTT
AAGTTTTATAAGAAAAAAAAGAATATATAAGGCTTTTAAAGCTTTTAAGGTTTAACGGTTGTGGACAACA
AGCCAGGGATGTAACGCACTGAGAAGCCCTTAGAGCCTCTCAAAGCAATTTTGAGTGACACAGGAACACT
TAACGGCTGACATGGGAATTAGCTTCACGCTGCCGCAAGCACTCAGGGCGCAAGGGCTGCTAAAGGAAGC
GGAACACGTAGAAAGCCAGTCCGCAGAAACGGTGCTGACCCCGGATGAATGTCAGCTGGGAGGCAGAATA
AATGATCATATCGTCAATTATTACCTCCACGGGGAGAGCCTGAGCAAACTGGCCTCAGGCATTTGAGAAG
CACACGGTCACACTGCTTCCGGTAGTCAATAAACCGGTAAGTAGCGTATGCGCTCACGCAACTGGTCCAG
AACCTTGACCGAACGCAGCGGTGGTAACGGCGCAGTGGCGGTTTTCATGGCTTGTTATGACTGTTTTTTT
GGGGTACAGTCTATGCCTCGGGCATCCAAGCAGCAAGCGCGTTACGCCGTGGGTCGATGTTTGATGTTAT
GGAGCAGCAACGATGTTACGCAGCAGGGCAGTCGCCCTAAAACAAAGTTAAACATCATGAGGGAAGCGGT
GATCGCCGAAGTATCGACTCAACTATCAGAGGTAGTTGGCGTCATCGAGCGCCATCTCGAACCGACGTTG
CTGGCCGTACATTTGTACGGCTCCGCAGTGGATGGCGGCCTGAAGCCACACAGTGATATTGATTTGCTGG
TTACGGTGACCGTAAGGCTTGATGAAACAACGCGGCGAGCTTTGATCAACGACCTTTTGGAAACTTCGGC
TTCCCCTGGAGAGAGCGAGATTCTCCGCGCTGTAGAAGTCACCATTGTTGTGCACGACGACATCATTCCG
TGGCGTTATCCAGCTAAGCGCGAACTGCAATTTGGAGAATGGCAGCGCAATGACATTCTTGCAGGTATCT
TCGAGCCAGCCACGATCGACATTGATCTGGCTATCTTGCTGACAAAAGCAAGAGAACATAGCGTTGCCTT
GGTAGGTCCAGCGGCGGAGGAACTCTTTGATCCGGTTCCTGAACAGGATCTATTTGAGGCGCTAAATGAA
ACCTTAACGCTATGGAACTCGCCGCCCGACTGGGCTGGCGATGAGCGAAATGTAGTGCTTACGTTGTCCC
GCATTTGGTACAGCGCAGTAACCGGCAAAATCGCGCCGAAGGATGTCGCTGCCGACTGGGCAATGGAGCG
CCTGCCGGCCCAGTATCAGCCCGTCATACTTGAAGCTAGACAGGCTTATCTTGGACAAGAAGAAGATCGC
TTGGCCTCGCGCGCAGATCAGTTGGAAGAATTTGTCCACTACGTGAAAGGCGAGATCACCAAGGTAGTCG
GCAAATAATGTCTAACAATTCGTTCAAGCCGACGGATCTATGTCGGGTGCGGAGAAAGAGGTAATGAAAT
GGCACCTAGGTAT
Features (pLannotate 1.2.2; 9 found; start..end, strand, type, name):
     16..125     +  promoter       p10 promoter: baculovirus promoter for expression in insect cells
    160..417     +  CDS            FCER1G: FCERG_HUMAN - Experimental evidence at protein level: Swiss-Prot protein existence level 1. Adapter protein containing an immunoreceptor tyrosine-based activation motif (ITAM) that transduces activation signals from various immunoreceptors. As a component of the high-affinity immunoglobulin E (IgE) receptor, mediates allergic inflammatory signaling in mast cells. As a constitutive component of interleukin-3 receptor complex, selectively mediates interleukin 4/IL4 production by basophils, priming T-cells toward effector T-helper 2 subset. Associates with pattern recognition receptors CLEC4D and
    491..539     +  polyA_signal   HSV TK poly(A) signal: herpes simplex virus thymidine kinase polyadenylation signal (Cole and Stacy, 1985)
    741..774     -  protein_bind   loxP: Cre-mediated recombination occurs in the 8-bp core sequence (GCATACAT). Cre recombinase
    776..1132    +  rep_origin     R6K γ ori: γ replication origin from E. coli plasmid R6K; requires the R6K initiator protein pi for replication
   1141..1254    +  CDS            tnpA (fragment): TN5P_ECOLX - Also known as tnp. Experimental evidence at protein level: Swiss-Prot protein existence level 1. Mediates transposition of transposon Tn5 by a 'cut and paste' mechanism. First, the monomeric transposase binds the 19 bp inverted DNA repeats flanking the transposon. Then, dimerization of the DNA- bound transposase creates a synaptic DNA complex. After nicking of the first DNA strand, excision of the transposon proceeds through a series of intermediates. The transposase then mediates the insertion of the transposon at a new site by strand transfer. The activity of the wild- type tran
   1368..1448    -  CDS            int (fragment): INT2_ECOLX - Protein inferred from homology: Swiss-Prot protein existence level 3. Putative integrase believed to be involved in the insertion of antibiotic resistance genes into plasmids and transposons. From Escherichia coli.
   1534..1590    +  CDS            GmR (fragment): gentamycin acetyltransferase; aacC1; confers resistance to gentamycin
   1597..2388    +  CDS            SmR: aminoglycoside adenylyltransferase (Murphy, 1985); aadA; confers resistance to spectinomycin and streptomycin
