[The description below was written by a language model from this plasmid's Addgene catalogue record and pLannotate feature annotations shown in this document.]
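Description:
pGS-FCER1G-1 is a small (about 2.5 kb) insect-cell expression plasmid built on the pIDS backbone, carrying a codon-optimized, full-length human FCER1G coding sequence for production in a baculovirus/insect cell system. The plasmid replicates from the R6K γ origin, which functions only when the R6K pi initiator protein is supplied in trans, so it must be maintained in a pir-positive E. coli host, consistent with the Pir1 strain listed in the record. Selection is by spectinomycin through the aadA (SmR) aminoglycoside adenylyltransferase gene. Short fragments annotated as Tn5 transposase, an integrase and a gentamicin acetyltransferase lie upstream of the resistance gene; they are probably non-functional remnants of the cassette's origin rather than working elements.

The expression cassette consists of the baculovirus p10 promoter, a very late viral promoter active in infected insect cells, followed by the 261 bp FCER1G open reading frame and the HSV thymidine kinase polyadenylation signal. No epitope or purification tag is annotated or listed. FCER1G encodes the Fc receptor γ chain, an ITAM-containing adapter subunit that transduces activation signals from several immunoreceptors. A single loxP site sits next to the origin. In conditional-origin plasmids of this type, such a site typically allows Cre-mediated fusion with a compatible loxP-bearing plasmid, so that several expression cassettes can be combined before transfer into a baculovirus genome, although the record does not spell out this step. The associated work concerns expression and purification of the high-affinity IgG Fc receptor I in complex with its γ chain, indicating this construct supplies the γ chain for co-expression. The depositor and sequencing-derived records differ by only two nucleotides and give the same feature map.
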