Addgene plasmid #109192: pGS-FCER1G-1
Purpose: Encodes human full-length FCER1G to be expressed in a baculovirus/insect cell expression system
Depositing lab: Monika Golas. Depositing organization: Aarhus University. Publication: Vectors for Expression of Signal Peptide-Dependent Proteins in Baculovirus/Insect Cell Systems and Their Application to Expression and Purification of the High-Affinity Immunoglobulin Gamma Fc Receptor I in Complex with Its Gamma Chain. Le LTM, Nyengaard JR, Golas MM, Sander B. Mol Biotechnol. 2018 Jan;60(1):31-40. doi: 10.1007/s12033-017-0041-8. PubMed 29143175.
Backbone
  Vector backbone: pIDS
  Backbone manufacturer: Geneva Biotech
  Vector type: Insect Expression
Growth in bacteria
  Bacterial resistance: Spectinomycin, 50 μg/mL
  Growth temperature: 37°C
  Growth strain: Pir1
  Copy number: Unknown
Gene/Insert
  Gene/Insert name: Human full-length FCER1G, codon-optimized (alt name: human Fc receptor γ-chain FCER1G; high-affnity immunoglobulin epsilon receptor subunit gamma chain)
  Species: H. sapiens (human)
  Insert size (bp): 261
  Entrez Gene: FCER1G (a.k.a. FCRG)
  Promoter: p10
  Cloning method: Unknown
  Sequencing primers: 5′ p10; 3′ HSV_rev
Terms and licenses: Academic/Nonprofit Terms; Industry Terms: Not Available to Industry
How to cite: pGS-FCER1G-1 was a gift from Monika Golas (Addgene plasmid # 109192 ; http://n2t.net/addgene:109192 ; RRID:Addgene_109192)
